>Addgene plasmid #18320 | T4 Lysozyme S44-[AAAA] WT* | addgene partial sequence | sequence record 24108 | 3primeUP
CTANGAAAAGCCCGCTCATTAGGCGGGCTCAGATCTGCTCATGTTTGACAGCTTATCATCGATAAGCTTC
GGCAATAAATTCTTGATATGTTTTCATATGTTTCCTTTAAATATTTTAATTAGTAATTGTCTATTCAAGT
AATTGTGAATATACTATCACAATTCCAAGAGAAAGTAAACAGCTTTATAGATTTTTATACGCGTCCCAAG
TGCCAGTTCTAAACGTTGTAATGACTCGTTTTGCGCGATTAGGTGTTTGATTATACCATCTACTTTTAGC
TAAGTTAACTGCTGCTTCATCCCAGCGTTTTTGTTGAAGCATACGTAAAGAGTTAGTAAATCCTGCCACA
CCGGTTTCTCCCATTTGGAAAACCATATTAATCAATGCAGCGCGACGAACCGCATCAAGAGAATCATAAA
CCGGTTTTAATTTAGCATTTCTCAGAATTCCGCGAACAGCAGCATCAACATCCTGATTAAAGAGTTTTTC
AGCCTCATCTTTTGTAATTACACCATTAGTATTACGCCCAATAGCTTTATCTAATTCTGCAGCTGCAGCA
GATTTAGCAGCATTAAGTGATGGACTTTTTGTAAGCAAATGACCGATGCCAATAGTGTAATAGCCTTCTG
TGTCTTTATAGATTTTAAGTCTAAGACCTTCATCTATACGTAACATTTCAAATATATTCATAATACCTCC
TAAGCATCGATGGATCCTGTTTCCTGTGTGAAATTGTTATCCGCTCACAATTCCACACATTATACGAGCC
GATGATTAATTGTCAACAGGGGGATGGGGAGTAAGCTGATCCTGTTTCCTGTGTGAAATTGTTATCCGCT
CACAATTCCACACATTATACGAGCCGATGATTAATTGTCAACAGGGGGATGGGGAGTAAGCTCATCGATG
GATCGATCCGGTTTCCCGGNGNGAAANNGNNANCCGCNCNCANNTCCCCNCNTTANNCNANCCGGAANCN
NNANNNGNNAANCCGGGGGGGNCNNANGNNNGNNCNNNNNNNNNNNNNNNGNNNNGNNNNNNNGGCCCNN
NTNCCNNNNNGGNAACNNGNNNGGCNNGNNNCCNNNNNNNGGGGGNNNANCNNTNNNGGNNNG
