[The description below was written by a language model from this plasmid's Addgene catalogue record.]
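Description:
T4 Lysozyme S44-[AAAA] WT* is a bacterial expression plasmid built on the pHS1403 backbone (about 5 kb without insert) that carries a variant of the bacteriophage T4 lysozyme gene (gene e). It is maintained in E. coli as a high-copy plasmid under ampicillin selection. The record does not include a feature table, so the origin of replication and the promoter driving expression are not stated.

The insert of roughly 600 bp was cloned by restriction digestion between a BamHI site at the 5′ end and a HindIII site at the 3′ end, and both sites remain intact. According to the depositor's comments, the BamHI site sits 27 bp from the start codon and the HindIII site 115 bp from the stop codon, so the fragment includes short flanking untranslated stretches and can be excised or transferred as a unit. The mutation designation S44-[AAAA] WT* most plausibly indicates an insertion of four alanine residues following serine 44. WT* is the name conventionally used in the T4 lysozyme literature for the cysteine-free pseudo-wild-type background, although the record itself does not spell out either meaning. No tags, fusion partners or reporters are listed.

T4 lysozyme is a widely used model protein for studying folding, stability and structural tolerance to sequence changes. A construct of this kind is suited to recombinant production of the variant in bacteria for biophysical or crystallographic characterisation, for example to see how the protein accommodates inserted residues, but the record does not describe a specific intended use.
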