Addgene plasmid #18320: T4 Lysozyme S44-[AAAA] WT*
Depositing lab: Brian Matthews. Depositing organization: University of Oregon.
Backbone
  Vector backbone: pHS1403
  Backbone size w/o insert (bp): 5000
  Vector type: Bacterial Expression
Growth in bacteria
  Bacterial resistance: Ampicillin, 100 μg/mL
  Growth temperature: 37°C
  Growth strain: DH5alpha
  Copy number: High Copy
Gene/Insert
  Gene/Insert name: T4 Lysozyme (alt name: DH35 TA)
  Species: Bacteriophage T4
  Insert size (bp): 600
  Mutation: S44-[AAAA] WT*
  GenBank ID: NP_049736
  Entrez Gene: e (a.k.a. T4p123)
  Cloning method: Restriction Enzyme; 5′ cloning site BamHI (not destroyed); 3′ cloning site HindIII (not destroyed)
  Sequencing primers: 5′ na; 3′ GGCGTATCACGAGGCCC
Terms and licenses: Academic/Nonprofit Terms; Industry Terms: Not Available to Industry
Depositor comments: The BamHI site is 27 bp from the ATG and the HindIII site is 115 bp from the stop.
How to cite: T4 Lysozyme S44-[AAAA] WT* was a gift from Brian Matthews (Addgene plasmid # 18320 ; http://n2t.net/addgene:18320 ; RRID:Addgene_18320)
